Addgene plasmid #67333: pDONR221-ARL8A-no stop
Purpose: hArl8a without stop codon in Gateway Entry vector
Depositing lab: Richard Kahn. Depositing organization: Emory University. Publication: Tool box: Plasmids for the expression or knockdown of human ARF Family GTPases (ARF/ARL/SAR) and their co-expression in bacteria with N-myristoyltransferases. Kerr SC, Kahn RA. Cell Logist. 2015 Sep 21;5(3):e1090523. doi: 10.1080/21592799.2015.1090523. eCollection 2015 Jul-Sep. PubMed 27057421.
Backbone
  Vector backbone: pDONR221
  Backbone manufacturer: Life Technologies
  Vector type: Bacterial Expression ; Gateway Entry vector
Growth in bacteria
  Bacterial resistance: Kanamycin, 50 μg/mL
  Growth temperature: 37°C
  Growth strain: DH5alpha
  Copy number: High Copy
Gene/Insert
  Gene/Insert name: ARL8A (alt name: pRK14n-221)
  Species: H. sapiens (human)
  Entrez Gene: ARL8A (a.k.a. ARL10B, GIE2)
  Promoter: None
  Cloning method: Gateway Cloning
  Sequencing primers: 5′ M13-Fwd; 3′ M13-Rev
Terms and licenses: Academic/Nonprofit Terms; Industry Terms: Not Available to Industry
How to cite: pDONR221-ARL8A-no stop was a gift from Richard Kahn (Addgene plasmid # 67333 ; http://n2t.net/addgene:67333 ; RRID:Addgene_67333)
