[The description below was written by a language model from this plasmid's Addgene catalogue record.]
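Description:
pDONR221-ARL8A-no stop is a Gateway entry clone built on the commercial pDONR221 donor backbone. It carries the open reading frame of human ARL8A (also known as ARL10B or GIE2), a member of the ARF family of small regulatory GTPases. It is maintained in standard E. coli cloning strains as a high-copy plasmid under kanamycin selection. Although the catalogue lists it under bacterial expression, the record states that no promoter drives the insert, so the plasmid serves as a shuttle and storage vector for the coding sequence rather than as an expression construct.

The insert was introduced by Gateway recombination. In a pDONR221-derived entry clone, this normally leaves the ORF flanked by attL recombination sites, which allow it to be transferred by an LR reaction into any compatible destination vector. No feature table is provided, however, so the exact site arrangement and insert boundaries cannot be confirmed from the record. M13 forward and reverse priming sites on either side of the cassette are listed for sequence verification.

The defining feature of this version is the omission of the native stop codon. After transfer into a destination vector that supplies a downstream in-frame tag, translation can continue into a C-terminal fusion partner such as an epitope tag or fluorescent protein. This arrangement leaves the N-terminus of the GTPase unmodified. The plasmid belongs to a toolbox collection of constructs for expressing or knocking down human ARF, ARL and SAR family GTPases, and it is suited to generating tagged ARL8A expression constructs for a range of host systems.
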