>Addgene plasmid #67333 | pDONR221-ARL8A-no stop | addgene partial sequence | sequence record 118872 | M13-Rev 5'-CAGGAAACAGCTATGACC-3'
TCAGCTGGATGGCAAATAATGATTTTATTTTGACTGATAGTGACCTGTTCGTTGCAACAAATTGATAAGC
AATGCTTTCTTATAATGCCAACTTTGTACAAGAAAGCTGGGTCGCTTCTCCGTGACTTCGAGTGTTGAAT
AAGCCACTGTAGGGTGATGTCAATGTTGTCCTTTTCTTTGCAAGAGATGGAGTAGCAGCAGATCTCTCGG
TCCTGGATGGCAGACAGATTCATTTTCTCAATCAGCTCCTTCTCATCCAATGCTCCCGGAAGGTCTCGCT
TGTTACCCAGGACTAAGACCGGGATGCCCTGCAGCTGAGGTTTGTCCAGTAGGTTGTGGAGCTCGTTCTT
AGAGGCCTCAATCTTCTCCTGGTCAGCAGCATCCACCATGTACACGATGGCGCTCACTCCTCGGCAGTAG
CGCTCCCACATGCTGCGGAAACGCGGCTGTCCCCCAATGTCCCAGAGCTTGATAGTCACATTCCCTTTGG
TGATTTTGCGCATGTTGAAACCCACGGTGGGGATCATGTCCTCGTTGAACTGTCCTGACGCGATCACGTT
GACGAAGGTGGTCTTGCCCGAGTACTGAAGCCCGACCAGCGTGAGCTCCA
